Addgene plasmid #112888: pGDP3 cat
Purpose: This plasmid is part of the Minimal Antibiotic Resistance Platform (ARP) Kit (Addgene #1000000143). Low copy-number plasmid that constitutively expresses genes using the Pbla promoter.
Depositing lab: Gerard Wright. Depositing organization: McMaster University. Publication: A Common Platform for Antibiotic Dereplication and Adjuvant Discovery. Cox G, Sieron A, King AM, De Pascale G, Pawlowski AC, Koteva K, Wright GD. Cell Chem Biol. 2017 Jan 19;24(1):98-109. doi: 10.1016/j.chembiol.2016.11.011. Epub 2016 Dec 22. PubMed 28017602.
Backbone
  Vector backbone: pBR322
  Vector type: Bacterial Expression
Growth in bacteria
  Bacterial resistance: Ampicillin, 100 μg/mL
  Growth temperature: 37°C
  Growth strain: DH5alpha
  Copy number: Low Copy
Gene/Insert
  Gene/Insert name: cat (Brevibacillus brevis)
  Species: Brevibacillus brevis
  Entrez Gene: cat (a.k.a. BBR47_14680)
  Promoter: Pbla
  Tag / fusion protein: 6xHis (N terminal on backbone)
  Cloning method: Restriction Enzyme; 5′ cloning site NdeI (not destroyed); 3′ cloning site HindIII (not destroyed)
  Sequencing primers: 5′ CATGAGACAATAACCCTG; 3′ CCAACTCAGCTTCCTTTC
Terms and licenses: Academic/Nonprofit Terms; Industry Terms: Not Available to Industry
Depositor comments: JoVE antibiotic dereplication paper: Zubyk, H.L., Cox, G., Wright, G.D. Antibiotic Dereplication Using the Antibiotic Resistance Platform. J. Vis. Exp. (152), e60536, doi:10.3791/60536 (2019). (https://www.jove.com/video/60536/antibiotic-dereplication-using-the-antibiotic-resistance-platform)
How to cite: pGDP3 cat was a gift from Gerard Wright (Addgene plasmid # 112888 ; http://n2t.net/addgene:112888 ; RRID:Addgene_112888)
