[The description below was written by a language model from this plasmid's Addgene catalogue record and pLannotate feature annotations shown in this document.]
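Description:
pGDP3 cat is a low-copy bacterial expression plasmid built on a pBR322 backbone and belongs to the Minimal Antibiotic Resistance Platform kit, a collection of constructs that each express a single resistance determinant in E. coli. The sequenced record is about 3.9 kb. Propagation relies on the pMB1/pBR322-type origin together with the rop gene, whose product holds copy number down, which fits the catalogue's "low copy" designation. The pBR322 bom (basis of mobility) region is also retained. Selection is by ampicillin through a β-lactamase gene driven by its own bla promoter.

The payload is cat, a chloramphenicol acetyltransferase gene recorded as coming from Brevibacillus brevis, cloned between NdeI and HindIII sites that both remain intact. The automated annotation labels this roughly 650 bp reading frame as catQ on the basis of homology to a Clostridium perfringens enzyme; this reflects the closest database match rather than a conflict over function. Expression is constitutive from a second, partial copy of the bla promoter (Pbla), followed by a strong ribosome binding site from phage T7 gene 10. Upstream of the gene, the backbone supplies an N-terminal 6xHis tag and a thrombin cleavage site. Downstream, the table shows a further His-tag fragment, a short hit to a T7 gene 10B-derived tag and a short terminator match; whether any of these downstream coding segments is translated depends on the insert's stop codon, which the record does not specify.

The platform uses such plasmids to provide a defined level of resistance from a weaker promoter and low gene dosage. This supports antibiotic dereplication (here, flagging chloramphenicol-class compounds in natural product extracts) and screening for adjuvants that overcome resistance.
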