Features (pLannotate 1.2.2; 15 found; start..end, strand, type, name):
     36..112     +  rep_origin     M13 ori (fragment): M13 bacteriophage origin of replication; arrow indicates direction of (+) strand synthesis
    138..219     +  promoter       AmpR promoter (fragment): bla
    232..254     +  RBS            RBS: efficient ribosome binding site from bacteriophage T7 gene 10 (Olins and Rangwala, 1989)
    273..289     +  CDS            capTEV™ (fragment): composite tag for in vivo biotinylation, TEV protease cleavage, and 6xHis tagging
    300..317     +  CDS            thrombin site: thrombin recognition and cleavage site
    321..971     +  CDS            catQ: CAT1_CLOPF - Protein inferred from homology: Swiss-Prot protein existence level 3. This enzyme is an effector of chloramphenicol resistance in bacteria. From Clostridium perfringens.
   1002..1019    +  CDS            9xHis (fragment): 9xHis affinity tag
   1029..1078    +  CDS            SET1 (fragment): solubility-enhancement tag derived from T7 phage gene 10B
   1081..1108    -  terminator     rrnB T2 terminator: transcription terminator T2 from the E. coli rrnB gene
   1133..1237    +  promoter       AmpR promoter: bla
   1238..2098    +  CDS            AmpR: β-lactamase; bla; confers resistance to ampicillin, carbenicillin, and related antibiotics
   2269..2857    +  rep_origin     ori: high-copy-number ColE1/pMB1/pBR322/pUC origin of replication
   3043..3182    -  misc_feature   bom: basis of mobility region from pBR322
   3284..3475    -  CDS            rop: Rop protein, which maintains plasmids at low copy number; rop
   3492..3872    +  CDS            YPB1_ECOLX: Protein predicted: Swiss-Prot protein existence level 4. From Escherichia coli.
>Addgene plasmid #112888 | pGDP3 cat | addgene full sequence | sequence record 219887 | Addgene NGS Result
AGTAAGGCAACCCCGCCAGCCTAGCCGGGAGATCTGGCCTATTGGTTAAAAAATGAGCTGATTTAACAAA
AATTTAACGCGAATTTTAACAAAATATTAACGCTTACAATTTAGGTGGCACTTTTCGGGGAAATGTGCGC
GGAACCCCTATTTGTTTATTTTTCTAAATACATTCAAATATGTATCCGCTCATGAGACAATAACCCTGAT
AAATGCTTCTCTAGAAATAATTTTGTTTAACTTTAAGAAGGAGATATACCATGGGCAGCAGCCATCATCA
TCATCATCACAGCAGCGGCCTGGTGCCGCGCGGCAGCCATATGAAATTTCAGCGAATCGATCTAGATAAT
TGGAGCAGAAGGTCTTATTTCGAGCATTATCTGAACCGAGTGAATTGCACCTTCAGTATGACTGCCAACA
TAGATATAACGGAATTGCTGCCCGCTCTACGGCAAAAGGAGATGAAGCTGTACCCGGCTTTTCTGTATAT
GGTGACAAACGCTGTCAATGCGCATCGTGAATTTCGGACTTCCTTCCATGCGGATGGCGAGTTGGGCTAT
TGGGAGAGCATGATACCCAGCTATACTTTTTTTCACCAGGATGATCAAACTTTTTCTACGATGTGGACGG
AATTCGCTGACGAGTTCCCTGTGTTTTATCAAAATTACGTAGCGGATATGAAAAAGTATGGGGACAACAA
AGGTCTTGTGGCAAAAGAGTTGGAACCGCCTTACACTTTCCCTGTCTCGTGTATTCCCTGGGTGAGCTTC
AGTGGGTTTAATCTGAATATTTCGGGAGATGGGCGATATTTGCTGCCAATCATTACGAGCGGAAAGTATT
TCGGGCAAGAAGGCAAAACGTTATTGCCTGTTTCTTTGCAGGTCCATCATGCGGTTTGTGATGGCTATCA
CGCGAGCCTGTTCATCCATGATCTGCAAAAATGGGCAACAAACTATAAGGAATGGTTAGGTGTCGAGTGA
AAGCTTGCGGCCGCACTCGAGCACCACCACCACCACCACTGAGATCCGGCTGCTAACAAAGCCCGAAAGG
AAGCTGAGTTGGCTGCTGCCACCGCTGAGCAAAAGGCCATCCGTCAGGATGGCCTTCTGGTGGCACTTTT
CGGGGAAATGTGCGCGGAACCCCTATTTGTTTATTTTTCTAAATACATTCAAATATGTATCCGCTCATGA
GACAATAACCCTGATAAATGCTTCAATAATATTGAAAAAGGAAGAGTATGAGTATTCAACATTTCCGTGT
CGCCCTTATTCCCTTTTTTGCGGCATTTTGCCTTCCTGTTTTTGCTCACCCAGAAACGCTGGTGAAAGTA
AAAGATGCTGAAGATCAGTTGGGTGCACGAGTGGGTTACATCGAACTGGATCTCAACAGCGGTAAGATCC
TTGAGAGTTTTCGCCCCGAAGAACGTTTTCCAATGATGAGCACTTTTAAAGTTCTGCTATGTGGCGCGGT
ATTATCCCGTATTGACGCCGGGCAAGAGCAACTCGGTCGCCGCATACACTATTCTCAGAATGACTTGGTT
GAGTACTCACCAGTCACAGAAAAGCATCTTACGGATGGCATGACAGTAAGAGAATTATGCAGTGCTGCCA
TAACCATGAGTGATAACACTGCGGCCAACTTACTTCTGACAACGATCGGAGGACCGAAGGAGCTAACCGC
TTTTTTGCACAACATGGGGGATCATGTAACTCGCCTTGATCGTTGGGAACCGGAGCTGAATGAAGCCATA
CCAAACGACGAGCGTGACACCACGATGCCTGCAGCAATGGCAACAACGTTGCGCAAACTATTAACTGGCG
AACTACTTACTCTAGCTTCCCGGCAACAATTAATAGACTGGATGGAGGCGGATAAAGTTGCAGGACCACT
TCTGCGCTCGGCCCTTCCGGCTGGCTGGTTTATTGCTGATAAATCTGGAGCCGGTGAGCGTGGGTCTCGC
GGTATCATTGCAGCACTGGGGCCAGATGGTAAGCCCTCCCGTATCGTAGTTATCTACACGACGGGGAGTC
AGGCAACTATGGATGAACGAAATAGACAGATCGCTGAGATAGGTGCCTCACTGATTAAGCATTGGTAACT
GTCAGACCAAGTTTACTCATATATACTTTAGATTGATTTAAAACTTCATTTTTAATTTAAAAGGATCTAG
GTGAAGATCCTTTTTGATAATCTCATGACCAAAATCCCTTAACGTGAGTTTTCGTTCCACTGAGCGTCAG
ACCCCGTAGAAAAGATCAAAGGATCTTCTTGAGATCCTTTTTTTCTGCGCGTAATCTGCTGCTTGCAAAC
AAAAAAACCACCGCTACCAGCGGTGGTTTGTTTGCCGGATCAAGAGCTACCAACTCTTTTTCCGAAGGTA
ACTGGCTTCAGCAGAGCGCAGATACCAAATACTGTCCTTCTAGTGTAGCCGTAGTTAGGCCACCACTTCA
AGAACTCTGTAGCACCGCCTACATACCTCGCTCTGCTAATCCTGTTACCAGTGGCTGCTGCCAGTGGCGA
TAAGTCGTGTCTTACCGGGTTGGACTCAAGACGATAGTTACCGGATAAGGCGCAGCGGTCGGGCTGAACG
GGGGGTTCGTGCACACAGCCCAGCTTGGAGCGAACGACCTACACCGAACTGAGATACCTACAGCGTGAGC
TATGAGAAAGCGCCACGCTTCCCGAAGGGAGAAAGGCGGACAGGTATCCGGTAAGCGGCAGGGTCGGAAC
AGGAGAGCGCACGAGGGAGCTTCCAGGGGGAAACGCCTGGTATCTTTATAGTCCTGTCGGGTTTCGCCAC
CTCTGACTTGAGCGTCGATTTTTGTGATGCTCGTCAGGGGGGCGGAGCCTATGGAAAAACGCCAGCAACG
CGGCCTTTTTACGGTTCCTGGCCTTTTGCTGGCCTTTTGCTCACATGTTCTTTCCTGCGTTATCCCCTGA
TTCTGTGGATAACCGTATTACCGCCTTTGAGTGAGCTGATACCGCTCGCCGCAGCCGAACGACCGAGCGC
AGCGAGTCAGTGAGCGAGGAAGCGGAAGAGCGCCTGATGCGGTATTTTCTCCTTACGCATCTGTGCGGTA
TTTCACACCGCAATGGTGCACTCTCAGTACAATCTGCTCTGATGCCGCATAGTTAAGCCAGTATACACTC
CGCTATCGCTACGTGACTGGGTCATGGCTGCGCCCCGACACCCGCCAACACCCGCTGACGCGCCCTGACG
GGCTTGTCTGCTCCCGGCATCCGCTTACAGACAAGCTGTGACCGTCTCCGGGAGCTGCATGTGTCAGAGG
TTTTCACCGTCATCACCGAAACGCGCGAGGCAGCTGCGGTAAAGCTCATCAGCGTGGTCGTGAAGCGATT
CACAGATGTCTGCCTGTTCATCCGCGTCCAGCTCGTTGAGTTTCTCCAGAAGCGTTAATGTCTGGCTTCT
GATAAAGCGGGCCATGTTAAGGGCGGTTTTTTCCTGTTTGGTCACTGATGCCTCCGTGTAAGGGGGATTT
CTGTTCATGGGGGTAATGATACCGATGAAACGAGAGAGGATGCTCACGATACGGGTTACTGATGATGAAC
ATGCCCGGTTACTGGAACGTTGTGAGGGTAAACAACTGGCGGTATGGATGCGGCGGGACCAGAGAAAAAT
CACTCAGGGTCAATGCCAGCGCTTCGTTAATACAGATGTAGGTGTTCCACAGGGTAGCCAGCAGCATCCT
GCGATGCAGATCCGGAACATAATGGTGCAGGGCGCTGACTTCCGCGTTTCCAGACTTTACGAAACACGGA
AACCGAAGACCATTCATGTTGTTGCTCAGGTCGCAGACGTTTTGCAGCAGCAGTCGCTTCACGTTCGCTC
GCGTATCGGTGATTCATTCTGCTAACC
