>Addgene plasmid #112888 | pGDP3 cat | depositor partial sequence | sequence record 212770 | cat sequence
ATGAAATTTCAGCGAATCGATCTAGATAATTGGAGCAGAAGGTCTTATTTCGAGCATTATCTGAACCGAG
TGAATTGCACCTTCAGTATGACTGCCAACATAGATATAACGGAATTGCTGCCCGCTCTACGGCAAAAGGA
GATGAAGCTGTACCCGGCTTTTCTGTATATGGTGACAAACGCTGTCAATGCGCATCGTGAATTTCGGACT
TCCTTCCATGCGGATGGCGAGTTGGGCTATTGGGAGAGCATGATACCCAGCTATACTTTTTTTCACCAGG
ATGATCAAACTTTTTCTACGATGTGGACGGAATTCGCTGACGAGTTCCCTGTGTTTTATCAAAATTACGT
AGCGGATATGAAAAAGTATGGGGACAACAAAGGTCTTGTGGCAAAAGAGTTGGAACCGCCTTACACTTTC
CCTGTCTCGTGTATTCCCTGGGTGAGCTTCAGTGGGTTTAATCTGAATATTTCGGGAGATGGGCGATATT
TGCTGCCAATCATTACGAGCGGAAAGTATTTCGGGCAAGAAGGCAAAACGTTATTGCCTGTTTCTTTGCA
GGTCCATCATGCGGTTTGTGATGGCTATCACGCGAGCCTGTTCATCCATGATCTGCAAAAATGGGCAACA
AACTATAAGGAATGGTTAGGTGTCGAGTGA
